Addgene plasmid #203779: PMT-mScarlet
Purpose: Brightness calibration
Depositing lab: Thorsten Wohland. Depositing organization: National University of Singapore. Publication: The dependence of EGFR oligomerization on environment and structure: A camera-based N&B study. Balasubramanian H, Sankaran J, Pandey S, Goh CJH, Wohland T. Biophys J. 2022 Dec 6;121(23):4452-4466. doi: 10.1016/j.bpj.2022.11.003. Epub 2022 Nov 5. PubMed 36335429.
Backbone
  Vector backbone: pRK5
  Backbone size w/o insert (bp): 2949
  Vector type: Mammalian Expression
Growth in bacteria
  Bacterial resistance: Ampicillin, 100 μg/mL
  Growth temperature: 37°C
  Growth strain: DH5alpha
  Copy number: Unknown
Gene/Insert
  Gene/Insert name: PMT-mScarlet (alt name: plasma membrane targeted mScarlet)
  Species: Synthetic
  Insert size (bp): 771
  Cloning method: Restriction Enzyme; 5′ cloning site unknown (unknown if destroyed)
Terms and licenses: Academic/Nonprofit Terms; Industry Terms: Not Available to Industry
How to cite: PMT-mScarlet was a gift from Thorsten Wohland (Addgene plasmid # 203779 ; http://n2t.net/addgene:203779 ; RRID:Addgene_203779)
