[The description below was written by a language model from this plasmid's Addgene catalogue record and pLannotate feature annotations shown in this document.]
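Description:
PMT-mScarlet is a small mammalian expression plasmid (3,720 nt in the sequenced record) built on a backbone catalogued as pRK5, encoding a plasma membrane targeted version of the red fluorescent protein mScarlet. It is propagated in E. coli through a high-copy ColE1/pUC-type origin of replication and is selected with ampicillin via a β-lactamase gene driven by its own bla promoter. No mammalian selection marker is annotated, so the plasmid appears suited to transient transfection.

The expression cassette consists of the human cytomegalovirus immediate early enhancer and promoter driving the synthetic insert, followed by an SV40 polyadenylation region that includes a short annotated fragment of the large T antigen coding sequence. The mScarlet coding sequence accounts for most of the 771 bp insert. The short stretch between the upstream attB1 site and the start of mScarlet is unannotated and may carry the membrane-targeting sequence, but the record does not identify that signal or state its position. Gateway attB4, attB1 and attB2 sites flank the promoter and the open reading frame, which suggests a history of recombinational assembly, although the catalogue lists restriction enzyme cloning with the sites unknown.

The stated purpose is brightness calibration. The associated publication is a camera-based number and brightness study of EGFR oligomerization. In that setting, a membrane-anchored fluorescent protein of this kind would typically serve as a reference for the brightness of a single fluorophore at the plasma membrane, against which the oligomeric state of labelled receptors can be judged.
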