Features (pLannotate 1.2.2; 11 found; start..end, strand, type, name):
      1..21      +  protein_bind   attB4: mutant version of attB; core recombination site for the Gateway® BP reaction BP Clonase™
     82..385     +  enhancer       CMV enhancer: human cytomegalovirus immediate early enhancer
    386..589     +  promoter       CMV promoter: human cytomegalovirus (CMV) immediate early promoter
    617..637     +  protein_bind   attB1: mutant version of attB; core recombination site for the Gateway® BP reaction BP Clonase™
    698..1393    +  CDS            mScarlet: mScarlet is a basic (constitutively fluorescent) red fluorescent protein published in 2016, derived from synthetic construct. It has moderate acid sensitivity.
   1424..1448    -  protein_bind   attB2: mutant version of attB; recombination site for the Gateway® BP reaction BP Clonase™
   1477..1598    -  polyA_signal   SV40 poly(A) signal: SV40 polyadenylation signal
   1621..1689    -  CDS            large T antigen (fragment): large T antigen from SV40 (simian virus 40)
   1885..2473    -  rep_origin     ori: high-copy-number ColE1/pMB1/pBR322/pUC origin of replication
   2644..3504    -  CDS            AmpR: β-lactamase; bla; confers resistance to ampicillin, carbenicillin, and related antibiotics
   3505..3609    -  promoter       AmpR promoter: bla
>Addgene plasmid #203779 | PMT-mScarlet | addgene full sequence | sequence record 400078 | Addgene NGS Result
CAACTTTGTATAGAAAAGTTGTAGTTATTAATAGTAATCAATTACGGGGTCATTAGTTCATAGCCCATAT
ATGGAGTTCCGCGTTACATAACTTACGGTAAATGGCCCGCCTGGCTGACCGCCCAACGACCCCCGCCCAT
TGACGTCAATAATGACGTATGTTCCCATAGTAACGCCAATAGGGACTTTCCATTGACGTCAATGGGTGGA
GTATTTACGGTAAACTGCCCACTTGGCAGTACATCAAGTGTATCATATGCCAAGTACGCCCCCTATTGAC
GTCAATGACGGTAAATGGCCCGCCTGGCATTATGCCCAGTACATGACCTTATGGGACTTTCCTACTTGGC
AGTACATCTACGTATTAGTCATCGCTATTACCATGGTGATGCGGTTTTGGCAGTACATCAATGGGCGTGG
ATAGCGGTTTGACTCACGGGGATTTCCAAGTCTCCACCCCATTGACGTCAATGGGAGTTTGTTTTGGCAC
CAAAATCAACGGGACTTTCCAAAATGTCGTAACAACTCCGCCCCATTGACGCAAATGGGCGGTAGGCGTG
TACGGTGGGAGGTCTATATAAGCAGAGCTGGTTTAGTGAACCGTCAGATCACCGGTCAAGTTTGTACAAA
AAAGCAGGCTGCCACCATGGGCTGCTTCTTCAGCAAGCGGCGGAAGGCCGACAAGGAGAGCACTAGTATG
GTGAGCAAGGGCGAGGCAGTGATCAAGGAGTTCATGCGGTTCAAGGTGCACATGGAGGGCTCCATGAACG
GCCACGAGTTCGAGATCGAGGGCGAGGGCGAGGGCCGCCCCTACGAGGGCACCCAGACCGCCAAGCTGAA
GGTGACCAAGGGTGGCCCCCTGCCCTTCTCCTGGGACATCCTGTCCCCTCAGTTCATGTACGGCTCCAGG
GCCTTCACCAAGCACCCCGCCGACATCCCCGACTACTATAAGCAGTCCTTCCCCGAGGGCTTCAAGTGGG
AGCGCGTGATGAACTTCGAGGACGGCGGCGCCGTGACCGTGACCCAGGACACCTCCCTGGAGGACGGCAC
CCTGATCTACAAGGTGAAGCTCCGCGGCACCAACTTCCCTCCTGACGGCCCCGTAATGCAGAAGAAGACA
ATGGGCTGGGAAGCGTCCACCGAGCGGTTGTACCCCGAGGACGGCGTGCTGAAGGGCGACATTAAGATGG
CCCTGCGCCTGAAGGACGGCGGCCGCTACCTGGCGGACTTCAAGACCACCTACAAGGCCAAGAAGCCCGT
GCAGATGCCCGGCGCCTACAACGTCGACCGCAAGTTGGACATCACCTCCCACAACGAGGACTACACCGTG
GTGGAACAGTACGAACGCTCCGAGGGCCGCCACTCCACCGGCGGCATGGACGAGCTGTACAAGGGTGGCG
GAGGGTCCGCTAGCTAAAAGCTTACCCAGCTTTCTTGTACAAAGTGGTGATGGCCGGCCGCTTCGAGCAG
ACATGATAAGATACATTGATGAGTTTGGACAAACCACAACTAGAATGCAGTGAAAAAAATGCTTTATTTG
TGAAATTTGTGATGCTATTGCTTTATTTGTAACCATTATAAGCTGCAATAAACAAGTTAACAACAACAAT
TGCATTCATTTTATGTTTCAGGTTCAGGGGGAGGTGTGGGAGGTTTTTTAAAGCAAGTAAAACCTCTACA
AATGTGGTAGCGGCCGCGGCGCTCTTCCGCTTCCTCGCTCACTGACTCGCTGCGCTCGGTCGTTCGGCTG
CGGCGAGCGGTATCAGCTCACTCAAAGGCGGTAATACGGTTATCCACAGAATCAGGGGATAACGCAGGAA
AGAACATGTGAGCAAAAGGCCAGCAAAAGGCCAGGAACCGTAAAAAGGCCGCGTTGCTGGCGTTTTTCCA
TAGGCTCCGCCCCCCTGACGAGCATCACAAAAATCGACGCTCAAGTCAGAGGTGGCGAAACCCGACAGGA
CTATAAAGATACCAGGCGTTTCCCCCTGGAAGCTCCCTCGTGCGCTCTCCTGTTCCGACCCTGCCGCTTA
CCGGATACCTGTCCGCCTTTCTCTCTTCGGGAAGCGTGGCGCTTTCTCATAGCTCACGCTGTAGGTATCT
CAGTTCGGTGTAGGTCGTTCGCTCCAAGCTGGGCTGTGTGCACGAACCCCCCGTTCAGCCCGACCGCTGC
GCCTTATCCGGTAACTATCGTCTTGAGTCCAACCCGGTAAGACACGACTTATCGCCACTGGCAGCAGCCA
CTGGTAACAGGATTAGCAGAGCGAGGTATGTAGGCGGTGCTACAGAGTTCTTGAAGTGGTGGCCTAACTA
CGGCTACACTAGAAGAACAGTATTTGGTATCTGCGCTCTGCTGAAGCCAGTTACCTTCGGAAAAAGAGTT
GGTAGCTCTTGATCCGGCAAACAAACCACCGCTGGTAGCGGTGGTTTTTTTGTTTGCAAGCAGCAGATTA
CGCGCAGAAAAAAAGGATCTCAAGAAGATCCTTTGATCTTTTCTACGGGGTCTGACGCTCAGTGGAACGA
AAACTCACGTTAAGGGATTTTGGTCATGAGATTATCAAAAAGGATCTTCACCTAGATCCTTTTAAATTAA
AAATGAAGTTTTAAATCAATCTAAAGTATATATGAGTAAACTTGGTCTGACAGTTACCAATGCTTAATCA
GTGAGGCACCTATCTCAGCGATCTGTCTATTTCGTTCATCCATAGTTGCCTGACTCCCCGTCGTGTAGAT
AACTACGATACGGGAGGGCTTACCATCTGGCCCCAGTGCTGCAATGATACCGCGAGACCCACGCTCACCG
GCTCCAGATTTATCAGCAATAAACCAGCCAGCCGGAAGGGCCGAGCGCAGAAGTGGTCCTGCAACTTTAT
CCGCCTCCATCCAGTCTATTAATTGTTGCCGGGAAGCTAGAGTAAGTAGTTCGCCAGTTAATAGTTTGCG
CAACGTTGTTGCCATTGCTACAGGCATCGTGGTGTCACGCTCGTCGTTTGGTATGGCTTCATTCAGCTCC
GGTTCCCAACGATCAAGGCGAGTTACATGATCCCCCATGTTGTGCAAAAAAGCGGTTAGCTCCTTCGGTC
CTCCGATCGTTGTCAGAAGTAAGTTGGCCGCAGTGTTATCACTCATGGTTATGGCAGCACTGCATAATTC
TCTTACTGTCATGCCATCCGTAAGATGCTTTTCTGTGACTGGTGAGTACTCAACCAAGTCATTCTGAGAA
TAGTGTATGCGGCGACCGAGTTGCTCTTGCCCGGCGTCAATACGGGATAATACCGCGCCACATAGCAGAA
CTTTAAAAGTGCTCATCATTGGAAAACGTTCTTCGGGGCGAAAACTCTCAAGGATCTTACCGCTGTTGAG
ATCCAGTTCGATGTAACCCACTCGTGCACCCAACTGATCTTCAGCATCTTTTACTTTCACCAGCGTTTCT
GGGTGAGCAAAAACAGGAAGGCAAAATGCCGCAAAAAAGGGAATAAGGGCGACACGGAAATGTTGAATAC
TCATACTCTTCCTTTTTCAATATTATTGAAGCATTTATCAGGGTTATTGTCTCATGAGCGGATACATATT
TGAATGTATTTAGAAAAATAAACAAATAGGGGTTCCGCGCACATTTCCCCGAAAAGTGCCACCTGACGTC
TAAGAAACCATTATTATCATGACATTAACCTATAAAAATAGGCGTATCACGAGGCCCTTTCGTCGGCGCG
CCGCGGCCGC
